Addgene plasmid #119843: eGFP-proα1(I)
Purpose: Expresses mouse Type I procollagen α1 chain (Col1a1) with eGFP replacing exon 2-3 retaining N-propeptide minor triple helix and N-terminal cleavage site
Depositing lab: Sergey Leikin. Depositing organization: National Institute of Child Health and Human Development (NICHD). Publication: Noncanonical autophagy at ER exit sites regulates procollagen turnover. Omari S, Makareeva E, Roberts-Pilgrim A, Mirigian L, Jarnik M, Ott C, Lippincott-Schwartz J, Leikin S. Proc Natl Acad Sci U S A. 2018 Oct 23;115(43):E10099-E10108. doi: 10.1073/pnas.1814552115. Epub 2018 Oct 4. PubMed 30287488.
Backbone
  Vector backbone: pcDNA3.1
  Backbone size w/o insert (bp): 5300
  Total vector size (bp): 10506
  Vector type: Mammalian Expression
  Selectable markers: Neomycin (select with G418)
Growth in bacteria
  Bacterial resistance: Ampicillin, 100 μg/mL
  Growth temperature: 37°C
  Growth strain: DH5alpha
  Growth instructions: Originally grown in One Shot TOP10 Chemically competent E. coli
  Copy number: Unknown
Gene/Insert
  Gene/Insert name: Type I procollagen α1 chain (alt name: Col1a1)
  Species: M. musculus (mouse)
  Insert size (bp): 5122
  Mutation: Col1a1 exons 2-3 replaced by fluorescent tag
  GenBank ID: NM_007742
  Entrez Gene: Col1a1 (a.k.a. Col1a-1, Cola-1, Cola1, Mov-13, Mov13)
  Promoter: CMV
  Tag / fusion protein: eGFP (N terminal on insert)
  Cloning method: Restriction Enzyme; 5′ cloning site Nhei, HindIII, AflII (not destroyed); 3′ cloning site NotI (not destroyed)
  Sequencing primers: 5′ CGC AAA TGG GCG GTA GGC GTG; 3′ TAG AAG GCA CAG TCG AGG
Terms and licenses: Academic/Nonprofit Terms; Industry Terms: Not Available to Industry
Depositor comments: These mouse type I procollagen plasmids were designed for immortalized and primary murine osteoblasts and fibroblasts. Their expression in other cells might cause significant disruption of assembly, folding and trafficking of type I procollagen, resulting in artifacts. Even in osteoblasts and fibroblasts a fraction of transfected chains, particularly proα2, might be trafficked/degraded as monomers instead of being integrated into procollagen heterotrimers. In our experience, the best evidence of normal behavior of the transfected chains is the appearance of fluorescent extracellular collagen fibers ~ 12 h after transfection. Fluorescent molecules should be incorporated into fibers even when the transfected chains contain the N-propeptide cleavage site, because the cleavage is highly conformation sensitive and always incomplete. We recommend following these guidelines when using the plasmids 1) Only mouse cells that have high expression of endogenous type I procollagen are suitable for studies of physiologically-relevant processes with these constructs. 2) At least 100 μM ascorbic acid at and after transfection is required to ensure proper procollagen folding (for some cells, preincubation with ascorbic acid before transfection might be needed). 3) Optimization of transfection efficiency is needed for all cell types. 4) Experiments beyond 24h after transfection are not recommended, to avoid excessive accumulation of aggregates and cell malfunction caused by increased procollagen synthesis. 5) Lack of extracellular fluorescent fibers 12-24 h after transfection indicates improper procollagen synthesis/trafficking or cellular malfunction. 6) Excessive expression of transfected chains might cause rapid accumulation of large procollagen aggregates in the ER, resulting in cellular malfunction and death. Contact information: Shakib Omari () Sergey Leikin ()
How to cite: eGFP-proα1(I) was a gift from Sergey Leikin (Addgene plasmid # 119843 ; http://n2t.net/addgene:119843 ; RRID:Addgene_119843)
