[The description below was written by a language model from this plasmid's Addgene catalogue record and pLannotate feature annotations shown in this document.]
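Description:
eGFP-proα1(I) is a mammalian expression plasmid of about 10.5 kb built on the pcDNA3.1 backbone. It carries a fluorescently tagged mouse type I procollagen α1 chain (Col1a1). It is propagated in E. coli through a high-copy ColE1/pUC-type origin with ampicillin selection (AmpR under its own bla promoter), and it also has an f1 origin. For selection in mammalian cells, an SV40 early promoter drives a neomycin phosphotransferase gene followed by an SV40 polyadenylation signal, which confers G418 resistance.

The payload is transcribed from the human CMV immediate-early enhancer/promoter and terminated by the bovine growth hormone poly(A) signal. A T7 promoter lies just upstream of the insert. In the roughly 5.1 kb insert, eGFP replaces Col1a1 exons 2–3 near the N-terminus. The N-propeptide minor triple helix and the N-terminal cleavage site are retained. Both automated feature tables, from the depositor sequence and the repository sequencing result, agree on the overall layout. They recognise only short stretches of the collagen coding region, one of them matched to a rabbit orthologue, and this probably reflects the annotation database rather than the insert. One table labels the fluorescent protein mEGFP and the other EGFP. Small hits to HIV LTR, URA3 promoter, ble and lacI are short fragment matches, not functional elements.

The plasmid was designed for transient transfection of murine osteoblasts and fibroblasts that already make abundant type I procollagen, so that procollagen folding, trafficking, degradation and secretion can be imaged live. The depositor notes that fluorescent extracellular collagen fibres are the best indicator of normal behaviour. Expression in other cell types, or excessive expression, can cause ER aggregates and artefacts.
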