Features (pLannotate 1.2.2; 23 found; start..end, strand, type, name):
     28..80      -  misc_feature   bom (fragment): basis of mobility region from pBR322
    235..614     +  enhancer       CMV enhancer: human cytomegalovirus immediate early enhancer
    615..818     +  promoter       CMV promoter: human cytomegalovirus (CMV) immediate early promoter
    814..847     +  LTR            5' LTR (truncated) (fragment): truncated 5' long terminal repeat (LTR) from HIV-1
    863..881     +  promoter       T7 promoter: promoter for bacteriophage T7 RNA polymerase
   1009..1722    +  CDS            EGFP: EGFP is a basic (constitutively fluorescent) green fluorescent protein published in 1996, derived from Aequorea victoria. It is reported to be a rapidly-maturing weak dimer with moderate acid sensitivity.
   1903..1953    +  CDS            COL1A1 (fragment): CO1A1_RABIT - Experimental evidence at protein level: Swiss-Prot protein existence level 1. Type I collagen is a member of group I collagen (fibrillar forming collagen). From Oryctolagus cuniculus (Rabbit).
   4987..5802    +  CDS            Col1a1 (fragment): CO1A1_MOUSE - Also known as Cola1. Experimental evidence at protein level: Swiss-Prot protein existence level 1. Type I collagen is a member of group I collagen (fibrillar forming collagen). From Mus musculus (Mouse).
   6034..6056    -  promoter       URA3 promoter (fragment): S. cerevisiae URA3
   6106..6330    +  polyA_signal   bGH poly(A) signal: bovine growth hormone polyadenylation signal
   6334..6355    +  promoter       SV40 promoter (fragment): SV40 enhancer and early promoter
   6376..6804    +  rep_origin     f1 ori (sequence partly withheld): f1 bacteriophage origin of replication; arrow indicates direction of (+) strand synthesis
   6818..7147    +  promoter       SV40 promoter: SV40 enhancer and early promoter
   7214..8005    +  CDS            neo: KKA2_KLEPN - Also known as kan, nptII. Experimental evidence at protein level: Swiss-Prot protein existence level 1. Resistance to kanamycin, neomycin, paromomycin, ribostamycin, butirosin and gentamicin B. From Klebsiella pneumoniae.
   8029..8187    +  CDS            ble (fragment): BLE_KLEPN - Experimental evidence at protein level: Swiss-Prot protein existence level 1. Binding protein with a strong affinity to the bleomycin family of antibiotics. Binds to CL990; an antimitotic-antibiotic compound. From Klebsiella pneumoniae.
   8182..8303    +  polyA_signal   SV40 poly(A) signal: SV40 polyadenylation signal
   8376..8392    -  protein_bind   lac operator: The lac repressor binds to the lac operator to inhibit transcription in E. coli. This inhibition can be relieved by adding lactose or isopropyl-β-D-thiogalactopyranoside (IPTG). lac repressor encoded by lacI
   8400..8430    -  promoter       lac promoter: promoter for the E. coli lac operon
   8445..8466    -  protein_bind   CAP binding site: CAP binding activates transcription in the presence of cAMP. E. coli catabolite activator protein
   8479..8571    -  CDS            lacI (fragment): lac repressor; lacI; The lac repressor binds to the lac operator to inhibit transcription in E. coli. This inhibition can be relieved by adding lactose or isopropyl-β-D-thiogalactopyranoside (IPTG).
   8754..9339    -  rep_origin     ori: high-copy-number ColE1/pMB1/pBR322/pUC origin of replication
   9510..10370   -  CDS            AmpR: β-lactamase; bla; confers resistance to ampicillin, carbenicillin, and related antibiotics
  10371..10475   -  promoter       AmpR promoter: bla
>Addgene plasmid #119843 | eGFP-proα1(I) | depositor full sequence | sequence record 227710 | eGFP-proα1(I) sequence 10506 bps
GACGGATCGGGAGATCTCCCGATCCCCTATGGTGCACTCTCAGTACAATCTGCTCTGATGCCGCATAGTT
AAGCCAGTATCTGCTCCCTGCTTGTGTGTTGGAGGTCGCTGAGTAGTGCGCGAGCAAAATTTAAGCTACA
ACAAGGCAAGGCTTGACCGACAATTGCATGAAGAATCTGCTTAGGGTTAGGCGTTTTGCGCTGCTTCGCG
ATGTACGGGCCAGATATACGCGTTGACATTGATTATTGACTAGTTATTAATAGTAATCAATTACGGGGTC
ATTAGTTCATAGCCCATATATGGAGTTCCGCGTTACATAACTTACGGTAAATGGCCCGCCTGGCTGACCG
CCCAACGACCCCCGCCCATTGACGTCAATAATGACGTATGTTCCCATAGTAACGCCAATAGGGACTTTCC
ATTGACGTCAATGGGTGGAGTATTTACGGTAAACTGCCCACTTGGCAGTACATCAAGTGTATCATATGCC
AAGTACGCCCCCTATTGACGTCAATGACGGTAAATGGCCCGCCTGGCATTATGCCCAGTACATGACCTTA
TGGGACTTTCCTACTTGGCAGTACATCTACGTATTAGTCATCGCTATTACCATGGTGATGCGGTTTTGGC
AGTACATCAATGGGCGTGGATAGCGGTTTGACTCACGGGGATTTCCAAGTCTCCACCCCATTGACGTCAA
TGGGAGTTTGTTTTGGCACCAAAATCAACGGGACTTTCCAAAATGTCGTAACAACTCCGCCCCATTGACG
CAAATGGGCGGTAGGCGTGTACGGTGGGAGGTCTATATAAGCAGAGCTCTCTGGCTAACTAGAGAACCCA
CTGCTTACTGGCTTATCGAAATTAATACGACTCACTATAGGGAGACCCAAGCTGGCTAGCGTTTAAACTT
AAGCTTATGTCTAGGGTCTAGACATGTTCAGCTTTGTGGACCTCCGGCTCCTGCTCCTCTTAGGGGCCAC
TGCCCTCCTGACGCATGGCCAAGAAGATATCGTGAGCAAGGGCGAGGAGCTGTTCACCGGGGTGGTGCCC
ATCCTGGTCGAGCTGGACGGCGACGTAAACGGCCACAAGTTCAGCGTGTCCGGCGAGGGCGAGGGCGATG
CCACCTACGGCAAGCTGACCCTGAAGTTCATCTGCACCACCGGCAAGCTGCCCGTGCCCTGGCCCACCCT
CGTGACCACCCTGACCTACGGCGTGCAGTGCTTCAGCCGCTACCCCGACCACATGAAGCAGCACGACTTC
TTCAAGTCCGCCATGCCCGAAGGCTACGTCCAGGAGCGCACCATCTTCTTCAAGGACGACGGCAACTACA
AGACCCGCGCCGAGGTGAAGTTCGAGGGCGACACCCTGGTGAACCGCATCGAGCTGAAGGGCATCGACTT
CAAGGAGGACGGCAACATCCTGGGGCACAAGCTGGAGTACAACTACAACAGCCACAACGTCTATATCATG
GCCGACAAGCAGAAGAACGGCATCAAGGTGAACTTCAAGATCCGCCACAACATCGAGGACGGCAGCGTGC
AGCTCGCCGACCACTACCAGCAGAACACCCCCATCGGCGACGGCCCCGTGCTGCTGCCCGACAACCACTA
CCTGAGCACCCAGTCCGCCCTGAGCAAAGACCCCAACGAGAAGCGCGATCACATGGTCCTGCTGGAGTTC
GTGACCGCCGCCGGGATCACTCTCGGCATGGACGAGCTGTACGAGTCAGAAGATGTAGGAGTCGAGGGAC
CCAAGGGAGACCCTGGCCCCCAAGGCCCAAGGGGACCCGTTGGCCCCCCTGGACGAGATGGCATCCCTGG
ACAGCCTGGACTTCCTGGTCCTCCTGGTCCCCCTGGGCCCCCCGGACCCCCTGGCCTTGGAGGAAACTTT
GCTTCCCAGATGTCCTATGGCTATGATGAAAAATCAGCTGGAGTTTCCGTGCCTGGCCCCATGGGTCCTT
CTGGTCCTCGTGGTCTCCCTGGCCCCCCTGGTGCACCTGGTCCACAAGGTTTCCAAGGCCCCCCTGGTGA
ACCTGGCGAGCCTGGCGGTTCAGGTCCAATGGGTCCCCGAGGTCCCCCTGGCCCTCCTGGCAAGAATGGA
GATGATGGGGAAGCTGGCAAGCCCGGCCGTCCTGGTGAGCGTGGACCTCCTGGACCTCAGGGTGCTCGTG
GATTGCCTGGAACAGCTGGCCTCCCTGGAATGAAGGGACACCGAGGCTTCAGTGGTTTGGATGGTGCCAA
AGGAGATGCTGGTCCTGCTGGTCCTAAGGGAGAGCCCGGCAGTCCTGGTGAAAACGGAGCTCCTGGCCAG
ATGGGTCCCCGAGGTCTGCCCGGTGAGAGAGGTCGCCCTGGACCTCCTGGCACTGCTGGTGCTCGCGGTA
ACGATGGTGCTGTTGGTGCTGCTGGACCCCCTGGTCCCACCGGCCCCACTGGCCCTCCTGGCTTCCCTGG
TGCAGTTGGTGCTAAGGGTGAAGCTGGTCCCCAAGGAGCTAGAGGCTCTGAAGGTCCCCAGGGTGTGCGT
GGTGAGCCCGGACCCCCTGGCCCTGCTGGTGCTGCCGGCCCTGCTGGAAACCCTGGTGCTGATGGACAAC
CTGGCGCTAAAGGTGCCAATGGTGCTCCTGGTATTGCTGGTGCTCCTGGCTTCCCTGGTGCCCGAGGCCC
CTCTGGACCCCAGGGCCCCAGCGGCCCTCCAGGTCCCAAGGGTAACAGTGGTGAACCTGGTGCTCCTGGC
AACAAAGGAGACACTGGTGCCAAAGGAGAACCCGGTGCTACTGGAGTTCAAGGTCCCCCAGGCCCTGCCG
GAGAAGAAGGAAAACGAGGAGCCCGTGGTGAGCCTGGACCTTCCGGACTGCCTGGACCTCCTGGCGAGCG
TGGTGGACCTGGTAGCCGTGGTTTCCCTGGTGCTGATGGTGTTGCTGGCCCCAAGGGTCCTTCCGGTGAA
CGTGGTGCTCCCGGACCTGCTGGTCCCAAAGGTTCTCCTGGTGAAGCTGGTCGCCCCGGTGAAGCTGGTC
TCCCTGGTGCCAAGGGTCTCACTGGCAGTCCTGGCAGCCCTGGTCCTGATGGCAAAACCGGCCCCCCTGG
TCCCGCTGGTCAAGATGGTCGCCCTGGACCCGCAGGTCCTCCTGGAGCCCGTGGCCAGGCTGGTGTGATG
GGATTCCCTGGACCTAAGGGTACCGCTGGAGAACCTGGAAAGGCTGGAGAGCGAGGCCTTCCCGGACCCC
CTGGCGCTGTTGGTCCTGCTGGCAAAGATGGAGAAGCTGGAGCTCAGGGAGCCCCTGGCCCTGCTGGTCC
TGCTGGTGAGAGAGGTGAACAAGGTCCCGCTGGCTCCCCTGGATTCCAGGGTCTTCCTGGTCCTGCCGGT
CCTCCTGGTGAAGCAGGCAAGCCTGGTGAACAGGGTGTTCCTGGAGACCTTGGTGCCCCTGGACCCTCTG
GCGCAAGAGGCGAGAGAGGTTTCCCTGGTGAACGTGGTGTTCAAGGTCCCCCAGGTCCTGCTGGTCCCCG
AGGAAACAATGGTGCCCCCGGCAACGATGGTGCCAAGGGTGATACTGGTGCCCCCGGAGCTCCCGGTAGC
CAGGGTGCCCCCGGTCTTCAGGGAATGCCTGGTGAACGTGGTGCAGCTGGTCTTCCAGGTCCTAAGGGTG
ACAGAGGTGATGCTGGTCCCAAAGGTGCTGATGGTTCTCCTGGTAAAGATGGTGCCCGTGGTCTGACTGG
TCCCATTGGTCCTCCTGGCCCTGCTGGTGCCCCTGGTGACAAGGGTGAAGCTGGTCCCAGTGGTCCTCCC
GGTCCCACCGGAGCCCGTGGTGCTCCCGGAGACCGTGGTGAGGCTGGTCCCCCTGGTCCTGCTGGCTTTG
CCGGCCCCCCTGGTGCTGATGGCCAACCTGGTGCGAAAGGTGAACCTGGTGATACTGGTGTTAAAGGTGA
TGCTGGTCCTCCTGGCCCTGCTGGTCCTGCTGGACCCCCCGGCCCCATTGGTAACGTTGGTGCTCCTGGA
CCCAAAGGTCCTCGTGGTGCTGCTGGTCCCCCTGGTGCTACTGGCTTCCCTGGTGCTGCTGGCCGTGTCG
GTCCCCCTGGTCCCTCTGGAAATGCTGGACCCCCTGGCCCTCCCGGTCCCGTTGGCAAAGAAGGGGGCAA
AGGTCCCCGTGGTGAGACTGGCCCTGCTGGACGTCCTGGTGAAGTTGGTCCCCCAGGTCCCCCCGGTCCT
GCTGGTGAGAAAGGATCTCCTGGTGCTGATGGACCTGCTGGCTCTCCTGGTACCCCTGGACCTCAGGGTA
TTGCTGGACAACGTGGTGTGGTCGGTCTTCCCGGTCAGAGAGGAGAAAGAGGCTTCCCTGGTCTTCCTGG
CCCCTCTGGTGAACCTGGCAAACAAGGTCCTTCTGGATCAAGTGGTGAACGCGGTCCCCCTGGCCCCATG
GGGCCCCCTGGATTGGCTGGTCCCCCTGGTGAATCTGGACGTGAGGGATCCCCTGGTGCTGAAGGCTCCC
CTGGAAGGGATGGTGCTCCCGGGGCCAAGGGTGACCGTGGTGAGACTGGCCCTGCTGGCCCCCCTGGTGC
CCCTGGTGCTCCCGGTGCTCCCGGCCCTGTTGGTCCCGCTGGCAAGAATGGCGATCGTGGTGAGACTGGT
CCTGCTGGTCCTGCTGGTCCCATTGGCCCTGCTGGTGCCCGTGGCCCTGCTGGACCCCAAGGCCCCCGTG
GTGACAAGGGTGAGACAGGCGAACAAGGTGACAGAGGCATAAAGGGTCATCGTGGCTTCTCTGGTCTCCA
GGGTCCTCCTGGTTCTCCTGGTTCTCCTGGTGAACAAGGCCCCTCTGGAGCTTCAGGTCCTGCAGGCCCC
CGGGGTCCCCCTGGCTCTGCTGGTTCTCCTGGCAAAGACGGACTCAACGGTCTCCCTGGCCCCATTGGTC
CCCCTGGTCCTCGAGGTCGCACTGGTGACAGCGGCCCTGCTGGTCCCCCCGGCCCTCCTGGACCCCCTGG
CCCTCCTGGACCTCCCAGTGGCGGTTATGACTTCAGCTTCCTGCCTCAGCCACCTCAAGAGAAGTCTCAA
GATGGTGGCCGCTACTACCGGGCCGATGATGCTAACGTGGTTCGTGACCGTGACCTTGAGGTGGACACCA
CCCTCAAGAGCCTGAGTCAGCAGATTGAGAACATCCGCAGCCCCGAAGGCAGCCGCAAGAACCCTGCCCG
CACATGCCGCGACCTCAAGATGTGCCACTCTGACTGGAAGAGCGGAGAGTACTGGATCGACCCTAACCAA
GGCTGCAACCTGGACGCCATCAAGGTCTACTGCAACATGGAGACAGGTCAGACCTGTGTGTTCCCTACTC
AGCCGTCTGTGCCTCAGAAGAACTGGTACATCAGCCCGAACCCCAAGGAAAAGAAGCACGTCTGGTTTGG
AGAGAGCATGACCGATGGATTCCCGTTCGAGTACGGAAGCGAGGGCTCCGACCCCGCCGATGTCGCTATC
CAGCTGACCTTCCTGCGCCTAATGTCCACCGAGGCCTCCCAGAACATCACCTATCACTGCAAGAACAGCG
TAGCCTACATGGACCAGCAGACTGGCAACCTCAAGAAGGCCCTGCTCCTCCAGGGATCCAACGAGATCGA
GCTCAGAGGCGAAGGCAACAGTCGCTTCACCTACAGCACCCTTGTGGACGGCTGCACGAGTCACACCGGA
ACTTGGGGCAAGACAGTCATCGAATACAAAACCACCAAGACCTCCCGCCTGCCCATCATCGATGTGGCTC
CCTTGGACATTGGTGCCCCAGACCAGGAATTCGGACTAGACATTGGCCCTGCCTGCTTCGTGTAAACTCC
CTCCACCCCAATCTGGTTCCCTCCCACCCAGCCCACTTTTCCCCAACCCTGGAAACAGACGAACAACCCA
AACTCAATTTCCCCCAAAAGCCAAAAATATGGGAGATAATTTCACATGGACTTTGGAAAACATTTTTTTT
CCTTTGCATTCACCTTTCAAACTTAGTTTTTACCTTTGACCAACTGAACGTGACCAAAAACCAAAAGTGC
ATTCAACCTTACCAAAAAAGAAAAAAAAAAAAAAAGCGGCCGCTCGAGTCTAGAGGGCCCGTTTAAACCC
GCTGATCAGCCTCGACTGTGCCTTCTAGTTGCCAGCCATCTGTTGTTTGCCCCTCCCCCGTGCCTTCCTT
GACCCTGGAAGGTGCCACTCCCACTGTCCTTTCCTAATAAAATGAGGAAATTGCATCGCATTGTCTGAGT
AGGTGTCATTCTATTCTGGGGGGTGGGGTGGGGCAGGACAGCAAGGGGGAGGATTGGGAAGACAATAGCA
GGCATGCTGGGGATGCGGTGGGCTCTATGGCTTCTGAGGCGGAAAGAACCAGCTGGGGCTCTAGGGGGTA
TCCCC
[124 nt withheld, positions 6376-6499]
C
[91 nt withheld, positions 6501-6591]
A
[49 nt withheld, positions 6593-6641]
CCTTTGACGTTGGAGTCCACGTTCTTT
[37 nt withheld, positions 6669-6705]
ACCCTATCTCGGTCTATTCTTTTGATTTATAAGGGATTTTGCCGATTTCGGCCTATTGGTTAAAAAATGA
GCTGATTTAACAAAAATTTAACGCGAATTAATTCTGTGGAATGTGTGTCAGTTAGGGTGTGGAAAGTCCC
CAGGCTCCCCAGCAGGCAGAAGTATGCAAAGCATGCATCTCAATTAGTCAGCAACCAGGTGTGGAAAGTC
CCCAGGCTCCCCAGCAGGCAGAAGTATGCAAAGCATGCATCTCAATTAGTCAGCAACCATAGTCCCGCCC
CTAACTCCGCCCATCCCGCCCCTAACTCCGCCCAGTTCCGCCCATTCTCCGCCCCATGGCTGACTAATTT
TTTTTATTTATGCAGAGGCCGAGGCCGCCTCTGCCTCTGAGCTATTCCAGAAGTAGTGAGGAGGCTTTTT
TGGAGGCCTAGGCTTTTGCAAAAAGCTCCCGGGAGCTTGTATATCCATTTTCGGATCTGATCAAGAGACA
GGATGAGGATCGTTTCGCATGATTGAACAAGATGGATTGCACGCAGGTTCTCCGGCCGCTTGGGTGGAGA
GGCTATTCGGCTATGACTGGGCACAACAGACAATCGGCTGCTCTGATGCCGCCGTGTTCCGGCTGTCAGC
GCAGGGGCGCCCGGTTCTTTTTGTCAAGACCGACCTGTCCGGTGCCCTGAATGAACTGCAGGACGAGGCA
GCGCGGCTATCGTGGCTGGCCACGACGGGCGTTCCTTGCGCAGCTGTGCTCGACGTTGTCACTGAAGCGG
GAAGGGACTGGCTGCTATTGGGCGAAGTGCCGGGGCAGGATCTCCTGTCATCTCACCTTGCTCCTGCCGA
GAAAGTATCCATCATGGCTGATGCAATGCGGCGGCTGCATACGCTTGATCCGGCTACCTGCCCATTCGAC
CACCAAGCGAAACATCGCATCGAGCGAGCACGTACTCGGATGGAAGCCGGTCTTGTCGATCAGGATGATC
TGGACGAAGAGCATCAGGGGCTCGCGCCAGCCGAACTGTTCGCCAGGCTCAAGGCGCGCATGCCCGACGG
CGAGGATCTCGTCGTGACCCATGGCGATGCCTGCTTGCCGAATATCATGGTGGAAAATGGCCGCTTTTCT
GGATTCATCGACTGTGGCCGGCTGGGTGTGGCGGACCGCTATCAGGACATAGCGTTGGCTACCCGTGATA
TTGCTGAAGAGCTTGGCGGCGAATGGGCTGACCGCTTCCTCGTGCTTTACGGTATCGCCGCTCCCGATTC
GCAGCGCATCGCCTTCTATCGCCTTCTTGACGAGTTCTTCTGAGCGGGACTCTGGGGTTCGAAATGACCG
ACCAAGCGACGCCCAACCTGCCATCACGAGATTTCGATTCCACCGCCGCCTTCTATGAAAGGTTGGGCTT
CGGAATCGTTTTCCGGGACGCCGGCTGGATGATCCTCCAGCGCGGGGATCTCATGCTGGAGTTCTTCGCC
CACCCCAACTTGTTTATTGCAGCTTATAATGGTTACAAATAAAGCAATAGCATCACAAATTTCACAAATA
AAGCATTTTTTTCACTGCATTCTAGTTGTGGTTTGTCCAAACTCATCAATGTATCTTATCATGTCTGTAT
ACCGTCGACCTCTAGCTAGAGCTTGGCGTAATCATGGTCATAGCTGTTTCCTGTGTGAAATTGTTATCCG
CTCACAATTCCACACAACATACGAGCCGGAAGCATAAAGTGTAAAGCCTGGGGTGCCTAATGAGTGAGCT
AACTCACATTAATTGCGTTGCGCTCACTGCCCGCTTTCCAGTCGGGAAACCTGTCGTGCCAGCTGCATTA
ATGAATCGGCCAACGCGCGGGGAGAGGCGGTTTGCGTATTGGGCGCTCTTCCGCTTCCTCGCTCACTGAC
TCGCTGCGCTCGGTCGTTCGGCTGCGGCGAGCGGTATCAGCTCACTCAAAGGCGGTAATACGGTTATCCA
CAGAATCAGGGGATAACGCAGGAAAGAACATGTGAGCAAAAGGCCAGCAAAAGGCCAGGAACCGTAAAAA
GGCCGCGTTGCTGGCGTTTTTCCATAGGCTCCGCCCCCCTGACGAGCATCACAAAAATCGACGCTCAAGT
CAGAGGTGGCGAAACCCGACAGGACTATAAAGATACCAGGCGTTTCCCCCTGGAAGCTCCCTCGTGCGCT
CTCCTGTTCCGACCCTGCCGCTTACCGGATACCTGTCCGCCTTTCTCCCTTCGGGAAGCGTGGCGCTTTC
TCATAGCTCACGCTGTAGGTATCTCAGTTCGGTGTAGGTCGTTCGCTCCAAGCTGGGCTGTGTGCACGAA
CCCCCCGTTCAGCCCGACCGCTGCGCCTTATCCGGTAACTATCGTCTTGAGTCCAACCCGGTAAGACACG
ACTTATCGCCACTGGCAGCAGCCACTGGTAACAGGATTAGCAGAGCGAGGTATGTAGGCGGTGCTACAGA
GTTCTTGAAGTGGTGGCCTAACTACGGCTACACTAGAAGAACAGTATTTGGTATCTGCGCTCTGCTGAAG
CCAGTTACCTTCGGAAAAAGAGTTGGTAGCTCTTGATCCGGCAAACAAACCACCGCTGGTAGCGGTTTTT
TTGTTTGCAAGCAGCAGATTACGCGCAGAAAAAAAGGATCTCAAGAAGATCCTTTGATCTTTTCTACGGG
GTCTGACGCTCAGTGGAACGAAAACTCACGTTAAGGGATTTTGGTCATGAGATTATCAAAAAGGATCTTC
ACCTAGATCCTTTTAAATTAAAAATGAAGTTTTAAATCAATCTAAAGTATATATGAGTAAACTTGGTCTG
ACAGTTACCAATGCTTAATCAGTGAGGCACCTATCTCAGCGATCTGTCTATTTCGTTCATCCATAGTTGC
CTGACTCCCCGTCGTGTAGATAACTACGATACGGGAGGGCTTACCATCTGGCCCCAGTGCTGCAATGATA
CCGCGAGACCCACGCTCACCGGCTCCAGATTTATCAGCAATAAACCAGCCAGCCGGAAGGGCCGAGCGCA
GAAGTGGTCCTGCAACTTTATCCGCCTCCATCCAGTCTATTAATTGTTGCCGGGAAGCTAGAGTAAGTAG
TTCGCCAGTTAATAGTTTGCGCAACGTTGTTGCCATTGCTACAGGCATCGTGGTGTCACGCTCGTCGTTT
GGTATGGCTTCATTCAGCTCCGGTTCCCAACGATCAAGGCGAGTTACATGATCCCCCATGTTGTGCAAAA
AAGCGGTTAGCTCCTTCGGTCCTCCGATCGTTGTCAGAAGTAAGTTGGCCGCAGTGTTATCACTCATGGT
TATGGCAGCACTGCATAATTCTCTTACTGTCATGCCATCCGTAAGATGCTTTTCTGTGACTGGTGAGTAC
TCAACCAAGTCATTCTGAGAATAGTGTATGCGGCGACCGAGTTGCTCTTGCCCGGCGTCAATACGGGATA
ATACCGCGCCACATAGCAGAACTTTAAAAGTGCTCATCATTGGAAAACGTTCTTCGGGGCGAAAACTCTC
AAGGATCTTACCGCTGTTGAGATCCAGTTCGATGTAACCCACTCGTGCACCCAACTGATCTTCAGCATCT
TTTACTTTCACCAGCGTTTCTGGGTGAGCAAAAACAGGAAGGCAAAATGCCGCAAAAAAGGGAATAAGGG
CGACACGGAAATGTTGAATACTCATACTCTTCCTTTTTCAATATTATTGAAGCATTTATCAGGGTTATTG
TCTCATGAGCGGATACATATTTGAATGTATTTAGAAAAATAAACAAATAGGGGTTCCGCGCACATTTCCC
CGAAAAGTGCCACCTGACGTC
