Features (pLannotate 1.2.2; 23 found; start..end, strand, type, name):
      1..380     +  enhancer       CMV enhancer: human cytomegalovirus immediate early enhancer
    381..584     +  promoter       CMV promoter: human cytomegalovirus (CMV) immediate early promoter
    580..613     +  LTR            5' LTR (truncated) (fragment): truncated 5' long terminal repeat (LTR) from HIV-1
    629..647     +  promoter       T7 promoter: promoter for bacteriophage T7 RNA polymerase
    775..1488    +  CDS            mEGFP: mEGFP is a basic (constitutively fluorescent) green fluorescent protein published in 2002, derived from Aequorea victoria. It has moderate acid sensitivity.
   1669..1719    +  CDS            COL1A1 (fragment): CO1A1_RABIT - Experimental evidence at protein level: Swiss-Prot protein existence level 1. Type I collagen is a member of group I collagen (fibrillar forming collagen). From Oryctolagus cuniculus (Rabbit).
   4753..5568    +  CDS            Col1a1 (fragment): CO1A1_MOUSE - Also known as Cola1. Experimental evidence at protein level: Swiss-Prot protein existence level 1. Type I collagen is a member of group I collagen (fibrillar forming collagen). From Mus musculus (Mouse).
   5800..5822    -  promoter       URA3 promoter (fragment): S. cerevisiae URA3
   5874..6098    +  polyA_signal   bGH poly(A) signal: bovine growth hormone polyadenylation signal
   6102..6123    +  promoter       SV40 promoter (fragment): SV40 enhancer and early promoter
   6144..6572    +  rep_origin     f1 ori (sequence partly withheld): f1 bacteriophage origin of replication; arrow indicates direction of (+) strand synthesis
   6586..6915    +  promoter       SV40 promoter: SV40 enhancer and early promoter
   6982..7773    +  CDS            neo: KKA2_KLEPN - Also known as kan, nptII. Experimental evidence at protein level: Swiss-Prot protein existence level 1. Resistance to kanamycin, neomycin, paromomycin, ribostamycin, butirosin and gentamicin B. From Klebsiella pneumoniae.
   7797..7955    +  CDS            ble (fragment): BLE_KLEPN - Experimental evidence at protein level: Swiss-Prot protein existence level 1. Binding protein with a strong affinity to the bleomycin family of antibiotics. Binds to CL990; an antimitotic-antibiotic compound. From Klebsiella pneumoniae.
   7950..8071    +  polyA_signal   SV40 poly(A) signal: SV40 polyadenylation signal
   8144..8160    -  protein_bind   lac operator: The lac repressor binds to the lac operator to inhibit transcription in E. coli. This inhibition can be relieved by adding lactose or isopropyl-β-D-thiogalactopyranoside (IPTG). lac repressor encoded by lacI
   8168..8198    -  promoter       lac promoter: promoter for the E. coli lac operon
   8213..8234    -  protein_bind   CAP binding site: CAP binding activates transcription in the presence of cAMP. E. coli catabolite activator protein
   8247..8339    -  CDS            lacI (fragment): lac repressor; lacI; The lac repressor binds to the lac operator to inhibit transcription in E. coli. This inhibition can be relieved by adding lactose or isopropyl-β-D-thiogalactopyranoside (IPTG).
   8522..9110    -  rep_origin     ori: high-copy-number ColE1/pMB1/pBR322/pUC origin of replication
   9281..10141   -  CDS            AmpR: β-lactamase; bla; confers resistance to ampicillin, carbenicillin, and related antibiotics
  10142..10246   -  promoter       AmpR promoter: bla
  10305..10357   -  misc_feature   bom (fragment): basis of mobility region from pBR322
>Addgene plasmid #119843 | eGFP-proα1(I) | addgene full sequence | sequence record 240348 | Addgene NGS Result
GACATTGATTATTGACTAGTTATTAATAGTAATCAATTACGGGGTCATTAGTTCATAGCCCATATATGGA
GTTCCGCGTTACATAACTTACGGTAAATGGCCCGCCTGGCTGACCGCCCAACGACCCCCGCCCATTGACG
TCAATAATGACGTATGTTCCCATAGTAACGCCAATAGGGACTTTCCATTGACGTCAATGGGTGGAGTATT
TACGGTAAACTGCCCACTTGGCAGTACATCAAGTGTATCATATGCCAAGTACGCCCCCTATTGACGTCAA
TGACGGTAAATGGCCCGCCTGGCATTATGCCCAGTACATGACCTTATGGGACTTTCCTACTTGGCAGTAC
ATCTACGTATTAGTCATCGCTATTACCATGGTGATGCGGTTTTGGCAGTACATCAATGGGCGTGGATAGC
GGTTTGACTCACGGGGATTTCCAAGTCTCCACCCCATTGACGTCAATGGGAGTTTGTTTTGGCACCAAAA
TCAACGGGACTTTCCAAAATGTCGTAACAACTCCGCCCCATTGACGCAAATGGGCGGTAGGCGTGTACGG
TGGGAGGTCTATATAAGCAGAGCTCTCTGGCTAACTAGAGAACCCACTGCTTACTGGCTTATCGAAATTA
ATACGACTCACTATAGGGAGACCCAAGCTGGCTAGCGTTTAAACTTAAGCTTATGTCTAGGGTCTAGACA
TGTTCAGCTTTGTGGACCTCCGGCTCCTGCTCCTCTTAGGGGCCACTGCCCTCCTGACGCATGGCCAAGA
AGATATCGTGAGCAAGGGCGAGGAGCTGTTCACCGGGGTGGTGCCCATCCTGGTCGAGCTGGACGGCGAC
GTAAACGGCCACAAGTTCAGCGTGTCCGGCGAGGGCGAGGGCGATGCCACCTACGGCAAGCTGACCCTGA
AGTTCATCTGCACCACCGGCAAGCTGCCCGTGCCCTGGCCCACCCTCGTGACCACCCTGACCTACGGCGT
GCAGTGCTTCAGCCGCTACCCCGACCACATGAAGCAGCACGACTTCTTCAAGTCCGCCATGCCCGAAGGC
TACGTCCAGGAGCGCACCATCTTCTTCAAGGACGACGGCAACTACAAGACCCGCGCCGAGGTGAAGTTCG
AGGGCGACACCCTGGTGAACCGCATCGAGCTGAAGGGCATCGACTTCAAGGAGGACGGCAACATCCTGGG
GCACAAGCTGGAGTACAACTACAACAGCCACAACGTCTATATCATGGCCGACAAGCAGAAGAACGGCATC
AAGGTGAACTTCAAGATCCGCCACAACATCGAGGACGGCAGCGTGCAGCTCGCCGACCACTACCAGCAGA
ACACCCCCATCGGCGACGGCCCCGTGCTGCTGCCCGACAACCACTACCTGAGCACCCAGTCCAAGCTGAG
CAAAGACCCCAACGAGAAGCGCGATCACATGGTCCTGCTGGAGTTCGTGACCGCCGCCGGGATCACTCTC
GGCATGGACGAGCTGTACGAGTCAGAAGATGTAGGAGTCGAGGGACCCAAGGGAGACCCTGGCCCCCAAG
GCCCAAGGGGACCCGTTGGCCCCCCTGGACGAGATGGCATCCCTGGACAGCCTGGACTTCCTGGTCCTCC
TGGTCCCCCTGGGCCCCCCGGACCCCCTGGCCTTGGAGGAAACTTTGCTTCCCAGATGTCCTATGGCTAT
GATGAAAAATCAGCTGGAGTTTCCGTGCCTGGCCCCATGGGTCCTTCTGGTCCTCGTGGTCTCCCTGGCC
CCCCTGGTGCACCTGGTCCACAAGGTTTCCAAGGCCCCCCTGGTGAACCTGGCGAGCCTGGCGGTTCAGG
TCCAATGGGTCCCCGAGGTCCCCCTGGCCCTCCTGGCAAGAATGGAGATGATGGGGAAGCTGGCAAGCCC
GGCCGTCCTGGTGAGCGTGGACCTCCTGGACCTCAGGGTGCTCGTGGATTGCCTGGAACAGCTGGCCTCC
CTGGAATGAAGGGACACCGAGGCTTCAGTGGTTTGGATGGTGCCAAAGGAGATGCTGGTCCTGCTGGTCC
TAAGGGAGAGCCCGGCAGTCCTGGTGAAAACGGAGCTCCTGGCCAGATGGGTCCCCGAGGTCTGCCCGGT
GAGAGAGGTCGCCCTGGACCTCCTGGCACTGCTGGTGCTCGCGGTAACGATGGTGCTGTTGGTGCTGCTG
GACCCCCTGGTCCCACCGGCCCCACTGGCCCTCCTGGCTTCCCTGGTGCAGTTGGTGCTAAGGGTGAAGC
TGGTCCCCAAGGAGCTAGAGGCTCTGAAGGTCCCCAGGGTGTGCGTGGTGAGCCCGGACCCCCTGGCCCT
GCTGGTGCTGCCGGCCCTGCTGGAAACCCTGGTGCTGATGGACAACCTGGCGCTAAAGGTGCCAATGGTG
CTCCTGGTATTGCTGGTGCTCCTGGCTTCCCTGGTGCCCGAGGCCCCTCTGGACCCCAGGGCCCCAGCGG
CCCTCCAGGTCCCAAGGGTAACAGTGGTGAACCTGGTGCTCCTGGCAACAAAGGAGACACTGGTGCCAAA
GGAGAACCCGGTGCTACTGGAGTTCAAGGTCCCCCAGGCCCTGCCGGAGAAGAAGGAAAACGAGGAGCCC
GTGGTGAGCCTGGACCTTCCGGACTGCCTGGACCTCCTGGCGAGCGTGGTGGACCTGGTAGCCGTGGTTT
CCCTGGTGCTGATGGTGTTGCTGGCCCCAAGGGTCCTTCCGGTGAACGTGGTGCTCCCGGACCTGCTGGT
CCCAAAGGTTCTCCTGGTGAAGCTGGTCGCCCCGGTGAAGCTGGTCTCCCTGGTGCCAAGGGTCTCACTG
GCAGTCCTGGCAGCCCTGGTCCTGATGGCAAAACCGGCCCCCCTGGTCCCGCTGGTCAAGATGGTCGCCC
TGGACCCGCAGGTCCTCCTGGAGCCCGTGGCCAGGCTGGTGTGATGGGATTCCCTGGACCTAAGGGTACC
GCTGGAGAACCTGGAAAGGCTGGAGAGCGAGGCCTTCCCGGACCCCCTGGCGCTGTTGGTCCTGCTGGCA
AAGATGGAGAAGCTGGAGCTCAGGGAGCCCCTGGCCCTGCTGGTCCTGCTGGTGAGAGAGGTGAACAAGG
TCCCGCTGGCTCCCCTGGATTCCAGGGTCTTCCTGGTCCTGCCGGTCCTCCTGGTGAAGCAGGCAAGCCT
GGTGAACAGGGTGTTCCTGGAGACCTTGGTGCCCCTGGACCCTCTGGCGCAAGAGGCGAGAGAGGTTTCC
CTGGTGAACGTGGTGTACAAGGTCCCCCAGGTCCTGCTGGTCCCCGAGGAAACAATGGTGCCCCCGGCAA
CGATGGTGCCAAGGGTGATACTGGTGCCCCCGGAGCTCCCGGTAGCCAGGGTGCCCCCGGTCTTCAGGGA
ATGCCTGGTGAACGTGGTGCAGCTGGTCTTCCAGGTCCTAAGGGTGACAGAGGTGATGCTGGTCCCAAAG
GTGCTGATGGTTCTCCTGGTAAAGATGGTGCCCGTGGTCTGACTGGTCCCATTGGTCCTCCTGGCCCTGC
TGGTGCCCCTGGTGACAAGGGTGAAGCTGGTCCCAGTGGTCCTCCCGGTCCCACCGGAGCCCGTGGTGCT
CCCGGAGACCGTGGTGAGGCTGGTCCCCCTGGTCCTGCTGGCTTTGCCGGCCCCCCTGGTGCTGATGGCC
AACCTGGTGCGAAAGGTGAACCTGGTGATACTGGTGTTAAAGGTGATGCTGGTCCTCCTGGCCCTGCTGG
TCCTGCTGGACCCCCCGGCCCCATTGGTAACGTTGGTGCTCCTGGACCCAAAGGTCCTCGTGGTGCTGCT
GGTCCCCCTGGTGCTACTGGCTTCCCTGGTGCTGCTGGCCGTGTCGGTCCCCCTGGTCCCTCTGGAAATG
CTGGACCCCCTGGCCCTCCCGGTCCCGTTGGCAAAGAAGGGGGCAAAGGTCCCCGTGGTGAGACTGGCCC
TGCTGGACGTCCTGGTGAAGTTGGTCCCCCAGGTCCCCCCGGTCCTGCTGGTGAGAAAGGATCTCCTGGT
GCTGATGGACCTGCTGGCTCTCCTGGTACCCCTGGACCTCAGGGTATTGCTGGACAACGTGGTGTGGTCG
GTCTTCCCGGTCAGAGAGGAGAAAGAGGCTTCCCTGGTCTTCCTGGCCCCTCTGGTGAACCTGGCAAACA
AGGTCCTTCTGGATCAAGTGGTGAACGCGGTCCCCCTGGCCCCATGGGGCCCCCTGGATTGGCTGGTCCC
CCTGGTGAATCTGGACGTGAGGGATCCCCTGGTGCTGAAGGCTCCCCTGGAAGGGATGGTGCTCCCGGGG
CCAAGGGTGACCGTGGTGAGACTGGCCCTGCTGGCCCCCCTGGTGCCCCTGGTGCTCCCGGTGCTCCCGG
CCCTGTTGGTCCCGCTGGCAAGAATGGCGATCGTGGTGAGACTGGTCCTGCTGGTCCTGCTGGTCCCATT
GGCCCTGCTGGTGCCCGTGGCCCTGCTGGACCCCAAGGCCCCCGTGGTGACAAGGGTGAGACAGGCGAAC
AAGGTGACAGAGGCATAAAGGGTCATCGTGGCTTCTCTGGTCTCCAGGGTCCTCCTGGTTCTCCTGGTTC
TCCTGGTGAACAAGGCCCCTCTGGAGCTTCAGGTCCTGCAGGCCCCCGGGGTCCCCCTGGCTCTGCTGGT
TCTCCTGGCAAAGACGGACTCAACGGTCTCCCTGGCCCCATTGGTCCCCCTGGTCCTCGAGGTCGCACTG
GTGACAGCGGCCCTGCTGGTCCCCCCGGCCCTCCTGGACCCCCTGGCCCTCCTGGACCTCCCAGTGGCGG
TTATGACTTCAGCTTCCTGCCTCAGCCACCTCAAGAGAAGTCTCAAGATGGTGGCCGCTACTACCGGGCC
GATGATGCTAACGTGGTTCGTGACCGTGACCTTGAGGTGGACACCACCCTCAAGAGCCTGAGTCAGCAGA
TTGAGAACATCCGCAGCCCCGAAGGCAGCCGCAAGAACCCTGCCCGCACATGCCGCGACCTCAAGATGTG
CCACTCTGACTGGAAGAGCGGAGAGTACTGGATCGACCCTAACCAAGGCTGCAACCTGGACGCCATCAAG
GTCTACTGCAACATGGAGACAGGTCAGACCTGTGTGTTCCCTACTCAGCCGTCTGTGCCTCAGAAGAACT
GGTACATCAGCCCGAACCCCAAGGAAAAGAAGCACGTCTGGTTTGGAGAGAGCATGACCGATGGATTCCC
GTTCGAGTACGGAAGCGAGGGCTCCGACCCCGCCGATGTCGCTATCCAGCTGACCTTCCTGCGCCTAATG
TCCACCGAGGCCTCCCAGAACATCACCTATCACTGCAAGAACAGCGTAGCCTACATGGACCAGCAGACTG
GCAACCTCAAGAAGGCCCTGCTCCTCCAGGGATCCAACGAGATCGAGCTCAGAGGCGAAGGCAACAGTCG
CTTCACCTACAGCACCCTTGTGGACGGCTGCACGAGTCACACCGGAACTTGGGGCAAGACAGTCATCGAA
TACAAAACCACCAAGACCTCCCGCCTGCCCATCATCGATGTGGCTCCCTTGGACATTGGTGCCCCAGACC
AGGAATTCGGACTAGACATTGGCCCTGCCTGCTTCGTGTAAACTCCCTCCACCCCAATCTGGTTCCCTCC
CACCCAGCCCACTTTTCCCCAACCCTGGAAACAGACGAACAACCCAAACTCAATTTCCCCCAAAAGCCAA
AAATATGGGAGATAATTTCACATGGACTTTGGAAAACATTTTTTTTCCTTTGCATTCACCTTTCAAACTT
AGTTTTTACCTTTGACCAACTGAACGTGACCAAAAACCAAAAGTGCATTCAACCTTACCAAAAAAGAAAA
AAAAAAAAAAAGGGCGGCCGCTCGAGTCTAGAGGGCCCGTTTAAACCCGCTGATCAGCCTCGACTGTGCC
TTCTAGTTGCCAGCCATCTGTTGTTTGCCCCTCCCCCGTGCCTTCCTTGACCCTGGAAGGTGCCACTCCC
ACTGTCCTTTCCTAATAAAATGAGGAAATTGCATCGCATTGTCTGAGTAGGTGTCATTCTATTCTGGGGG
GTGGGGTGGGGCAGGACAGCAAGGGGGAGGATTGGGAAGACAATAGCAGGCATGCTGGGGATGCGGTGGG
CTCTATGGCTTCTGAGGCGGAAAGAACCAGCTGGGGCTCTAGGGGGTATCCCC
[124 nt withheld, positions 6144-6267]
C
[91 nt withheld, positions 6269-6359]
A
[49 nt withheld, positions 6361-6409]
CCTTTGACGTTGGAGTCCACGTTCTTT
[37 nt withheld, positions 6437-6473]
ACCCTATCTCGGTCTATTCTTTTGATTTATAAGGGATTTTGCCGATTTCGGCCTATTGGTTAAAAAATGA
GCTGATTTAACAAAAATTTAACGCGAATTAATTCTGTGGAATGTGTGTCAGTTAGGGTGTGGAAAGTCCC
CAGGCTCCCCAGCAGGCAGAAGTATGCAAAGCATGCATCTCAATTAGTCAGCAACCAGGTGTGGAAAGTC
CCCAGGCTCCCCAGCAGGCAGAAGTATGCAAAGCATGCATCTCAATTAGTCAGCAACCATAGTCCCGCCC
CTAACTCCGCCCATCCCGCCCCTAACTCCGCCCAGTTCCGCCCATTCTCCGCCCCATGGCTGACTAATTT
TTTTTATTTATGCAGAGGCCGAGGCCGCCTCTGCCTCTGAGCTATTCCAGAAGTAGTGAGGAGGCTTTTT
TGGAGGCCTAGGCTTTTGCAAAAAGCTCCCGGGAGCTTGTATATCCATTTTCGGATCTGATCAAGAGACA
GGATGAGGATCGTTTCGCATGATTGAACAAGATGGATTGCACGCAGGTTCTCCGGCCGCTTGGGTGGAGA
GGCTATTCGGCTATGACTGGGCACAACAGACAATCGGCTGCTCTGATGCCGCCGTGTTCCGGCTGTCAGC
GCAGGGGCGCCCGGTTCTTTTTGTCAAGACCGACCTGTCCGGTGCCCTGAATGAACTGCAGGACGAGGCA
GCGCGGCTATCGTGGCTGGCCACGACGGGCGTTCCTTGCGCAGCTGTGCTCGACGTTGTCACTGAAGCGG
GAAGGGACTGGCTGCTATTGGGCGAAGTGCCGGGGCAGGATCTCCTGTCATCTCACCTTGCTCCTGCCGA
GAAAGTATCCATCATGGCTGATGCAATGCGGCGGCTGCATACGCTTGATCCGGCTACCTGCCCATTCGAC
CACCAAGCGAAACATCGCATCGAGCGAGCACGTACTCGGATGGAAGCCGGTCTTGTCGATCAGGATGATC
TGGACGAAGAGCATCAGGGGCTCGCGCCAGCCGAACTGTTCGCCAGGCTCAAGGCGCGCATGCCCGACGG
CGAGGATCTCGTCGTGACCCATGGCGATGCCTGCTTGCCGAATATCATGGTGGAAAATGGCCGCTTTTCT
GGATTCATCGACTGTGGCCGGCTGGGTGTGGCGGACCGCTATCAGGACATAGCGTTGGCTACCCGTGATA
TTGCTGAAGAGCTTGGCGGCGAATGGGCTGACCGCTTCCTCGTGCTTTACGGTATCGCCGCTCCCGATTC
GCAGCGCATCGCCTTCTATCGCCTTCTTGACGAGTTCTTCTGAGCGGGACTCTGGGGTTCGAAATGACCG
ACCAAGCGACGCCCAACCTGCCATCACGAGATTTCGATTCCACCGCCGCCTTCTATGAAAGGTTGGGCTT
CGGAATCGTTTTCCGGGACGCCGGCTGGATGATCCTCCAGCGCGGGGATCTCATGCTGGAGTTCTTCGCC
CACCCCAACTTGTTTATTGCAGCTTATAATGGTTACAAATAAAGCAATAGCATCACAAATTTCACAAATA
AAGCATTTTTTTCACTGCATTCTAGTTGTGGTTTGTCCAAACTCATCAATGTATCTTATCATGTCTGTAT
ACCGTCGACCTCTAGCTAGAGCTTGGCGTAATCATGGTCATAGCTGTTTCCTGTGTGAAATTGTTATCCG
CTCACAATTCCACACAACATACGAGCCGGAAGCATAAAGTGTAAAGCCTGGGGTGCCTAATGAGTGAGCT
AACTCACATTAATTGCGTTGCGCTCACTGCCCGCTTTCCAGTCGGGAAACCTGTCGTGCCAGCTGCATTA
ATGAATCGGCCAACGCGCGGGGAGAGGCGGTTTGCGTATTGGGCGCTCTTCCGCTTCCTCGCTCACTGAC
TCGCTGCGCTCGGTCGTTCGGCTGCGGCGAGCGGTATCAGCTCACTCAAAGGCGGTAATACGGTTATCCA
CAGAATCAGGGGATAACGCAGGAAAGAACATGTGAGCAAAAGGCCAGCAAAAGGCCAGGAACCGTAAAAA
GGCCGCGTTGCTGGCGTTTTTCCATAGGCTCCGCCCCCCTGACGAGCATCACAAAAATCGACGCTCAAGT
CAGAGGTGGCGAAACCCGACAGGACTATAAAGATACCAGGCGTTTCCCCCTGGAAGCTCCCTCGTGCGCT
CTCCTGTTCCGACCCTGCCGCTTACCGGATACCTGTCCGCCTTTCTCCCTTCGGGAAGCGTGGCGCTTTC
TCATAGCTCACGCTGTAGGTATCTCAGTTCGGTGTAGGTCGTTCGCTCCAAGCTGGGCTGTGTGCACGAA
CCCCCCGTTCAGCCCGACCGCTGCGCCTTATCCGGTAACTATCGTCTTGAGTCCAACCCGGTAAGACACG
ACTTATCGCCACTGGCAGCAGCCACTGGTAACAGGATTAGCAGAGCGAGGTATGTAGGCGGTGCTACAGA
GTTCTTGAAGTGGTGGCCTAACTACGGCTACACTAGAAGAACAGTATTTGGTATCTGCGCTCTGCTGAAG
CCAGTTACCTTCGGAAAAAGAGTTGGTAGCTCTTGATCCGGCAAACAAACCACCGCTGGTAGCGGTGGTT
TTTTTGTTTGCAAGCAGCAGATTACGCGCAGAAAAAAAGGATCTCAAGAAGATCCTTTGATCTTTTCTAC
GGGGTCTGACGCTCAGTGGAACGAAAACTCACGTTAAGGGATTTTGGTCATGAGATTATCAAAAAGGATC
TTCACCTAGATCCTTTTAAATTAAAAATGAAGTTTTAAATCAATCTAAAGTATATATGAGTAAACTTGGT
CTGACAGTTACCAATGCTTAATCAGTGAGGCACCTATCTCAGCGATCTGTCTATTTCGTTCATCCATAGT
TGCCTGACTCCCCGTCGTGTAGATAACTACGATACGGGAGGGCTTACCATCTGGCCCCAGTGCTGCAATG
ATACCGCGAGACCCACGCTCACCGGCTCCAGATTTATCAGCAATAAACCAGCCAGCCGGAAGGGCCGAGC
GCAGAAGTGGTCCTGCAACTTTATCCGCCTCCATCCAGTCTATTAATTGTTGCCGGGAAGCTAGAGTAAG
TAGTTCGCCAGTTAATAGTTTGCGCAACGTTGTTGCCATTGCTACAGGCATCGTGGTGTCACGCTCGTCG
TTTGGTATGGCTTCATTCAGCTCCGGTTCCCAACGATCAAGGCGAGTTACATGATCCCCCATGTTGTGCA
AAAAAGCGGTTAGCTCCTTCGGTCCTCCGATCGTTGTCAGAAGTAAGTTGGCCGCAGTGTTATCACTCAT
GGTTATGGCAGCACTGCATAATTCTCTTACTGTCATGCCATCCGTAAGATGCTTTTCTGTGACTGGTGAG
TACTCAACCAAGTCATTCTGAGAATAGTGTATGCGGCGACCGAGTTGCTCTTGCCCGGCGTCAATACGGG
ATAATACCGCGCCACATAGCAGAACTTTAAAAGTGCTCATCATTGGAAAACGTTCTTCGGGGCGAAAACT
CTCAAGGATCTTACCGCTGTTGAGATCCAGTTCGATGTAACCCACTCGTGCACCCAACTGATCTTCAGCA
TCTTTTACTTTCACCAGCGTTTCTGGGTGAGCAAAAACAGGAAGGCAAAATGCCGCAAAAAAGGGAATAA
GGGCGACACGGAAATGTTGAATACTCATACTCTTCCTTTTTCAATATTATTGAAGCATTTATCAGGGTTA
TTGTCTCATGAGCGGATACATATTTGAATGTATTTAGAAAAATAAACAAATAGGGGTTCCGCGCACATTT
CCCCGAAAAGTGCCACCTGACGTCGACGGATCGGGAGATCTCCCGATCCCCTATGGTGCACTCTCAGTAC
AATCTGCTCTGATGCCGCATAGTTAAGCCAGTATCTGCTCCCTGCTTGTGTGTTGGAGGTCGCTGAGTAG
TGCGCGAGCAAAATTTAAGCTACAACAAGGCAAGGCTTGACCGACAATTGCATGAAGAATCTGCTTAGGG
TTAGGCGTTTTGCGCTGCTTCGCGATGTACGGGCCAGATATACGCGTT
