Features (pLannotate 1.2.2; 23 found; start..end, strand, type, name):
     43..157     -  intron         large T intron (fragment): SV40 (simian virus 40) large T antigen intron
    169..206     -  CDS            lacZα (fragment): LacZα fragment of β-galactosidase; lacZ fragment
    216..234     +  promoter       T7 promoter: promoter for bacteriophage T7 RNA polymerase
    236..260     +  protein_bind   attB2: mutant version of attB; recombination site for the Gateway® BP reaction BP Clonase™
    306..328     +  promoter       URA3 promoter (fragment): S. cerevisiae URA3
    560..4918    -  CDS            Col1a1: CO1A1_MOUSE - Also known as Cola1. Experimental evidence at protein level: Swiss-Prot protein existence level 1. Type I collagen is a member of group I collagen (fibrillar forming collagen). From Mus musculus (Mouse).
   5063..5087    -  protein_bind   attB1: mutant version of attB; recombination site for the Gateway® BP reaction BP Clonase™
   5088..5106    -  promoter       SP6 promoter: promoter for bacteriophage SP6 RNA polymerase
   5259..5462    -  promoter       CMV promoter: human cytomegalovirus (CMV) immediate early promoter
   5463..5766    -  enhancer       CMV enhancer: human cytomegalovirus immediate early enhancer
   5876..5973    +  promoter       AmpR promoter: bla
   5989..6042    -  CDS            lacI (fragment): lac repressor; lacI; The lac repressor binds to the lac operator to inhibit transcription in E. coli. This inhibition can be relieved by adding lactose or isopropyl-β-D-thiogalactopyranoside (IPTG).
   6225..6813    -  rep_origin     ori: high-copy-number ColE1/pMB1/pBR322/pUC origin of replication
   6891..6924    +  protein_bind   loxP: Cre-mediated recombination occurs in the 8-bp core sequence (GCATACAT). Cre recombinase
   7026..7886    -  CDS            AmpR: β-lactamase; bla; confers resistance to ampicillin, carbenicillin, and related antibiotics
   7887..7938    -  promoter       AmpR promoter (fragment): bla
   8091..8147    -  promoter       AmpR promoter (fragment): bla
   8173..8627    -  rep_origin     f1 ori (sequence partly withheld): f1 bacteriophage origin of replication; arrow indicates direction of (+) strand synthesis
   8632..8699    -  CDS            lacZα (fragment): LacZα fragment of β-galactosidase; lacZ fragment
   8699..8748    +  CDS            lacI (fragment): lac repressor; lacI; The lac repressor binds to the lac operator to inhibit transcription in E. coli. This inhibition can be relieved by adding lactose or isopropyl-β-D-thiogalactopyranoside (IPTG).
   8753..8887    -  polyA_signal   SV40 poly(A) signal: SV40 polyadenylation signal
   8910..9047    -  CDS            large T antigen (fragment): large T antigen from SV40 (simian virus 40)
   9047..9072    -  intron         small t intron (fragment): SV40 (simian virus 40) small t antigen intron
>Addgene plasmid #119843 | eGFP-proα1(I) Sequencing Result | analyzer sequence | sequence record 233912
ATACTCAGTAAGCAAAACTCTCAAGCAGCAAGCATATGCAGCTAGTTTAACACATTATACACTTAAAAAT
TTTATATTTACCTTAGAGCTTTAAATCTCTGTAGGTAGTTTGTCCAATTATGTCACACCACAGAAGTAAG
GTTCCTTCACAAAGATCCCAAGCTAGCAGTTTTCCCAGTCACGACGTTGTAAAACGACGGCCAGTGCCTA
GCTTATAATACGACTCACTATAGGGACCACTTTGTACAAGAAAGCTGGGTACGCGTAAGCTTGGGCCCCT
CGAGGGATACTCTAGAGCGGCCGCCCTTTTTTTTTTTTTTTCTTTTTTGGTAAGGTTGAATGCACTTTTG
GTTTTTGGTCACGTTCAGTTGGTCAAAGGTAAAAACTAAGTTTGAAAGGTGAATGCAAAGGAAAAAAAAT
GTTTTCCAAAGTCCATGTGAAATTATCTCCCATATTTTTGGCTTTTGGGGGAAATTGAGTTTGGGTTGTT
CGTCTGTTTCCAGGGTTGGGGAAAAGTGGGCTGGGTGGGAGGGAACCAGATTGGGGTGGAGGGAGTTTAC
ACGAAGCAGGCAGGGCCAATGTCTAGTCCGAATTCCTGGTCTGGGGCACCAATGTCCAAGGGAGCCACAT
CGATGATGGGCAGGCGGGAGGTCTTGGTGGTTTTGTATTCGATGACTGTCTTGCCCCAAGTTCCGGTGTG
ACTCGTGCAGCCGTCCACAAGGGTGCTGTAGGTGAAGCGACTGTTGCCTTCGCCTCTGAGCTCGATCTCG
TTGGATCCCTGGAGGAGCAGGGCCTTCTTGAGGTTGCCAGTCTGCTGGTCCATGTAGGCTACGCTGTTCT
TGCAGTGATAGGTGATGTTCTGGGAGGCCTCGGTGGACATTAGGCGCAGGAAGGTCAGCTGGATAGCGAC
ATCGGCGGGGTCGGAGCCCTCGCTTCCGTACTCGAACGGGAATCCATCGGTCATGCTCTCTCCAAACCAG
ACGTGCTTCTTTTCCTTGGGGTTCGGGCTGATGTACCAGTTCTTCTGAGGCACAGACGGCTGAGTAGGGA
ACACACAGGTCTGACCTGTCTCCATGTTGCAGTAGACCTTGATGGCGTCCAGGTTGCAGCCTTGGTTAGG
GTCGATCCAGTACTCTCCGCTCTTCCAGTCAGAGTGGCACATCTTGAGGTCGCGGCATGTGCGGGCAGGG
TTCTTGCGGCTGCCTTCGGGGCTGCGGATGTTCTCAATCTGCTGACTCAGGCTCTTGAGGGTGGTGTCCA
CCTCAAGGTCACGGTCACGAACCACGTTAGCATCATCGGCCCGGTAGTAGCGGCCACCATCTTGAGACTT
CTCTTGAGGTGGCTGAGGCAGGAAGCTGAAGTCATAACCGCCACTGGGAGGTCCAGGAGGGCCAGGGGGT
CCAGGAGGGCCGGGGGGACCAGCAGGGCCGCTGTCACCAGTGCGACCTCGAGGACCAGGGGGACCAATGG
GGCCAGGGAGACCGTTGAGTCCGTCTTTGCCAGGAGAACCAGCAGAGCCAGGGGGACCCCGGGGGCCTGC
AGGACCTGAAGCTCCAGAGGGGCCTTGTTCACCAGGAGAACCAGGAGAACCAGGAGGACCCTGGAGACCA
GAGAAGCCACGATGACCCTTTATGCCTCTGTCACCTTGTTCGCCTGTCTCACCCTTGTCACCACGGGGGC
CTTGGGGTCCAGCAGGGCCACGGGCACCAGCAGGGCCAATGGGACCAGCAGGACCAGCAGGACCAGTCTC
ACCACGATCGCCATTCTTGCCAGCGGGACCAACAGGGCCGGGAGCACCGGGAGCACCAGGGGCACCAGGG
GGGCCAGCAGGGCCAGTCTCACCACGGTCACCCTTGGCCCCGGGAGCACCATCCCTTCCAGGGGAGCCTT
CAGCACCAGGGGATCCCTCACGTCCAGATTCACCAGGGGGACCAGCCAATCCAGGGGGCCCCATGGGGCC
AGGGGGACCGCGTTCACCACTTGATCCAGAAGGACCTTGTTTGCCAGGTTCACCAGAGGGGCCAGGAAGA
CCAGGGAAGCCTCTTTCTCCTCTCTGACCGGGAAGACCGACCACACCACGTTGTCCAGCAATACCCTGAG
GTCCAGGGGTACCAGGAGAGCCAGCAGGTCCATCAGCACCAGGAGATCCTTTCTCACCAGCAGGACCGGG
GGGACCTGGGGGACCAACTTCACCAGGACGTCCAGCAGGGCCAGTCTCACCACGGGGACCTTTGCCCCCT
TCTTTGCCAACGGGACCGGGAGGGCCAGGGGGTCCAGCATTTCCAGAGGGACCAGGGGGACCGACACGGC
CAGCAGCACCAGGGAAGCCAGTAGCACCAGGGGGACCAGCAGCACCACGAGGACCTTTGGGTCCAGGAGC
ACCAACGTTACCAATGGGGCCGGGGGGTCCAGCAGGACCAGCAGGGCCAGGAGGACCAGCATCACCTTTA
ACACCAGTATCACCAGGTTCACCTTTCGCACCAGGTTGGCCATCAGCACCAGGGGGGCCGGCAAAGCCAG
CAGGACCAGGGGGACCAGCCTCACCACGGTCTCCGGGAGCACCACGGGCTCCGGTGGGACCGGGAGGACC
ACTGGGACCAGCTTCACCCTTGTCACCAGGGGCACCAGCAGGGCCAGGAGGACCAATGGGACCAGTCAGA
CCACGGGCACCATCTTTACCAGGAGAACCATCAGCACCTTTGGGACCAGCATCACCTCTGTCACCCTTAG
GACCTGGAAGACCAGCTGCACCACGTTCACCAGGCATTCCCTGAAGACCGGGGGCACCCTGGCTACCGGG
AGCTCCGGGGGCACCAGTATCACCCTTGGCACCATCGTTGCCGGGGGCACCATTGTTTCCTCGGGGACCA
GCAGGACCTGGGGGACCTTGTACACCACGTTCACCAGGGAAACCTCTCTCGCCTCTTGCGCCAGAGGGTC
CAGGGGCACCAAGGTCTCCAGGAACACCCTGTTCACCAGGCTTGCCTGCTTCACCAGGAGGACCGGCAGG
ACCAGGAAGACCCTGGAATCCAGGGGAGCCAGCGGGACCTTGTTCACCTCTCTCACCAGCAGGACCAGCA
GGGCCAGGGGCTCCCTGAGCTCCAGCTTCTCCATCTTTGCCAGCAGGACCAACAGCGCCAGGGGGTCCGG
GAAGGCCTCGCTCTCCAGCCTTTCCAGGTTCTCCAGCGGTACCCTTAGGTCCAGGGAATCCCATCACACC
AGCCTGGCCACGGGCTCCAGGAGGACCTGCGGGTCCAGGGCGACCATCTTGACCAGCGGGACCAGGGGGG
CCGGTTTTGCCATCAGGACCAGGGCTGCCAGGACTGCCAGTGAGACCCTTGGCACCAGGGAGACCAGCTT
CACCGGGGCGACCAGCTTCACCAGGAGAACCTTTGGGACCAGCAGGTCCGGGAGCACCACGTTCACCGGA
AGGACCCTTGGGGCCAGCAACACCATCAGCACCAGGGAAACCACGGCTACCAGGTCCACCACGCTCGCCA
GGAGGTCCAGGCAGTCCGGAAGGTCCAGGCTCACCACGGGCTCCTCGTTTTCCTTCTTCTCCGGCAGGGC
CTGGGGGACCTTGAACTCCAGTAGCACCGGGTTCTCCTTTGGCACCAGTGTCTCCTTTGTTGCCAGGAGC
ACCAGGTTCACCACTGTTACCCTTGGGACCTGGAGGGCCGCTGGGGCCCTGGGGTCCAGAGGGGCCTCGG
GCACCAGGGAAGCCAGGAGCACCAGCAATACCAGGAGCACCATTGGCACCTTTAGCGCCAGGTTGTCCAT
CAGCACCAGGGTTTCCAGCAGGGCCGGCAGCACCAGCAGGGCCAGGGGGTCCGGGCTCACCACGCACACC
CTGGGGACCTTCAGAGCCTCTAGCTCCTTGGGGACCAGCTTCACCCTTAGCACCAACTGCACCAGGGAAG
CCAGGAGGGCCAGTGGGGCCGGTGGGACCAGGGGGTCCAGCAGCACCAACAGCACCATCGTTACCGCGAG
CACCAGCAGTGCCAGGAGGTCCAGGGCGACCTCTCTCACCGGGCAGACCTCGGGGACCCATCTGGCCAGG
AGCTCCGTTTTCACCAGGACTGCCGGGCTCTCCCTTAGGACCAGCAGGACCAGCATCTCCTTTGGCACCA
TCCAAACCACTGAAGCCTCGGTGTCCCTTCATTCCAGGGAGGCCAGCTGTTCCAGGCAATCCACGAGCAC
CCTGAGGTCCAGGAGGTCCACGCTCACCAGGACGGCCGGGCTTGCCAGCTTCCCCATCATCTCCATTCTT
GCCAGGAGGGCCAGGGGGACCTCGGGGACCCATTGGACCTGAACCGCCAGGCTCGCCAGGTTCACCAGGG
GGGCCTTGGAAACCTTGTGGACCAGGTGCACCAGGGGGGCCAGGGAGACCACGAGGACCAGAAGGACCCA
TGGGGCCAGGCACGGAAACTCCAGCTGATTTTTCATCATAGCCATAGGACATCTGGGAAGCAAAGTTTCC
TCCAAGGCCAGGGGGTCCGGGGGGCCCAGGGGGACCAGGAGGACCAGGAAGTCCAGGCTGTCCAGGGATG
CCATCTCGTCCAGGGGGGCCAACGGGTCCCCTTGGGCCTTGGGGGCCAGGGTCTCCCTTGGGTCCCTCGA
CTCCTACATCTTCTGAGTTTGGTGATACGTATTCTTCCGGGCAGAAAGCACAGCACTCGCCCTCCCGTCT
TTGGGGGTTGGGACAGTCCAGTTCTTCATTGCATTGCACGTCATCGCACACAGCCGTGCCATTGTGGCAG
ATACAGATCAAGCATACCTCGGGTTTCCACGTCTCACCATTGGGGACCCTTAGGCCATTGTGTATGCAGC
TGACTTCAGGGATGTCTTCTTGGCCATGCGTCAGGAGGGCAGTGGCCCCTAAGAGGAGCAGGAGCCGGAG
GTCCACAAAGCTGAACATGTCTAGACCCTAGACATGTAGACTCTTTGCGGCTGGGGTGGGGGGTTAGCTT
CGGCTCATGCGTGGCCTCACTCCGCGTGCCTCCTGCTCCGTCCCGAGCGGACGCGTGGGTCGACGATATC
CCGGGAATTCCGGACCGGTACCAGCCTGCTTTTTTGTACAAACTTGTTCTATAGTGTCACCTAAATAGGC
CTAATGGTCATAGCTGTTTCCTGTGTGAAATTGTTATCCGTCCCGCGGCCTAGGCTAGAGTCCGGAGGCT
GGATCGGTCCCGGTGTCTTCTATGGAGGTCAAAACAGCGTGGATGGCGTCTCCAGGCGATCTGACGGTTC
ACTAAACGAGCTCTGCTTATATAGACCTCCCACCGTACACGCCTACCGCCCATTTGCGTCAATGGGGCGG
AGTTGTTACGACATTTTGGAAAGTCCCGTTGATTTTGGTGCCAAAACAAACTCCCATTGACGTCAATGGG
GTGGAGACTTGGAAATCCCCGTGAGTCAAACCGCTATCCACGCCCATTGATGTACTGCCAAAACCGCATC
ACCATGGTAATAGCGATGACTAATACGTAGATGTACTGCCAAGTAGGAAAGTCCCATAAGGTCATGTACT
GGGCATAATGCCAGGCGGGCCATTTACCGTCATTGACGTCAATAGGGGGCGTACTTGGCATATGATACAC
TTGATGTACTGCCAAGTGGGCAGTTTACCGTAAATACTCCACCCATTGACGTCAATGGAAAGTCCCTATT
GGCGTTACTATGGGAACATACGTCATTATTGACGTCAATGGGCGGGGGTCGTTGGGCGGTCAGCCAGGCG
GGCCATTTACCGTAAGTTATGTAACGACATGCATCTAATGCGTGAAAGGGCCTCGTAATACGCCTATTTT
TATAGGTTAATGTCATGATAATAATGGTTTCTTAGACGTCAGGTGGCACTTTTCGGGGAAATGTGCGCGG
AACCCCTATTTGTTTATTTTTCTAAATACATTCAAATATGTATCCGCTCATGAGACAATAACCCTGATAA
ATGCTTCAATAATATTGAAAAAGCGCGAATTGCAAGCTCTGCATTAATGAATCGGCCAACGCGCGGGGAG
AGGCGGTTTGCGTATTGGGCGCTCTTCCGCTTCCTCGCTCACTGACTCGCTGCGCTCGGTCGTTCGGCTG
CGGCGAGCGGTATCAGCTCACTCAAAGGCGGTAATACGGTTATCCACAGAATCAGGGGATAACGCAGGAA
AGAACATGTGAGCAAAAGGCCAGCAAAAGGCCAGGAACCGTAAAAAGGCCGCGTTGCTGGCGTTTTTCCA
TAGGCTCCGCCCCCCTGACGAGCATCACAAAAATCGACGCTCAAGTCAGAGGTGGCGAAACCCGACAGGA
CTATAAAGATACCAGGCGTTTCCCCCTGGAAGCTCCCTCGTGCGCTCTCCTGTTCCGACCCTGCCGCTTA
CCGGATACCTGTCCGCCTTTCTCCCTTCGGGAAGCGTGGCGCTTTCTCATAGCTCACGCTGTAGGTATCT
CAGTTCGGTGTAGGTCGTTCGCTCCAAGCTGGGCTGTGTGCACGAACCCCCCGTTCAGCCCGACCGCTGC
GCCTTATCCGGTAACTATCGTCTTGAGTCCAACCCGGTAAGACACGACTTATCGCCACTGGCAGCAGCCA
CTGGTAACAGGATTAGCAGAGCGAGGTATGTAGGCGGTGCTACAGAGTTCTTGAAGTGGTGGCCTAACTA
CGGCTACACTAGAAGAACAGTATTTGGTATCTGCGCTCTGCTGAAGCCAGTTACCTTCGGAAAAAGAGTT
GGTAGCTCTTGATCCGGCAAACAAACCACCGCTGGTAGCGGTGGTTTTTTTGTTTGCAAGCAGCAGATTA
CGCGCAGAAAAAAAGGATCTCAAGAAGATCCTTTGATCTTTTCTACGGGGTCTGACGCTCAGTGGAACGA
AAACTCACGTTAAGGGATTTTGGTCATGCCATAACTTCGTATAGCATACATTATACGAAGTTATGGCATG
AGATTATCAAAAAGGATCTTCACCTAGATCCTTTTAAATTAAAAATGAAGTTTTAAATCAATCTAAAGTA
TATATGAGTAAACTTGGTCTGACAGTTACCAATGCTTAATCAGTGAGGCACCTATCTCAGCGATCTGTCT
ATTTCGTTCATCCATAGTTGCCTGACTCCCCGTCGTGTAGATAACTACGATACGGGAGGGCTTACCATCT
GGCCCCAGTGCTGCAATGATACCGCGAGACCCACGCTCACCGGCTCCAGATTTATCAGCAATAAACCAGC
CAGCCGGAAGGGCCGAGCGCAGAAGTGGTCCTGCAACTTTATCCGCCTCCATCCAGTCTATTAATTGTTG
CCGGGAAGCTAGAGTAAGTAGTTCGCCAGTTAATAGTTTGCGCAACGTTGTTGCCATTGCTACAGGCATC
GTGGTGTCACGCTCGTCGTTTGGTATGGCTTCATTCAGCTCCGGTTCCCAACGATCAAGGCGAGTTACAT
GATCCCCCATGTTGTGCAAAAAAGCGGTTAGCTCCTTCGGTCCTCCGATCGTTGTCAGAAGTAAGTTGGC
CGCAGTGTTATCACTCATGGTTATGGCAGCACTGCATAATTCTCTTACTGTCATGCCATCCGTAAGATGC
TTTTCTGTGACTGGTGAGTACTCAACCAAGTCATTCTGAGAATAGTGTATGCGGCGACCGAGTTGCTCTT
GCCCGGCGTCAATACGGGATAATACCGCGCCACATAGCAGAACTTTAAAAGTGCTCATCATTGGAAAACG
TTCTTCGGGGCGAAAACTCTCAAGGATCTTACCGCTGTTGAGATCCAGTTCGATGTAACCCACTCGTGCA
CCCAACTGATCTTCAGCATCTTTTACTTTCACCAGCGTTTCTGGGTGAGCAAAAACAGGAAGGCAAAATG
CCGCAAAAAAGGGAATAAGGGCGACACGGAAATGTTGAATACTCATACTCTTCCTTTTTCAATATTATTG
AAGCATTTATCAGGGTTATTGTCTCATGCCAGGGGTGGGCACACATATTTGATACCAGCGATCCCTACAC
AGCACATAATTCAATGCGACTTCCCTCTATCGCACATCTTAGACCTTTATTCTCCCTCCAGCACACATCG
AAGCTGCCGAGCAAGCCGTTCTCACCAGTCCAAGACCTGGCATGAGCGGATACATATTTGAATGTATTTA
GAAAAATAAACAAATAGGGGTTCCGCGCACATTTCCCCGAAAAGTGCCACCTAAATTGTAAGCGTTAATA
TTTTGTTAAAATTCGCGTTAAATTTTTGTTAAATCAGCTCATTTTTTAACCAATAGGCCGAAATCGGCAA
AATCCCTTATAAATCAAAAGAATAGACCGAGATAGGGT
[37 nt withheld, positions 8299-8335]
AAGAACGTGGACTCCAACGTCAAAGG
[49 nt withheld, positions 8362-8410]
T
[91 nt withheld, positions 8412-8502]
G
[124 nt withheld, positions 8504-8627]
CCCATTCGCCATTCAGGCTGCGCAACTGTTGGGAAGGGCGATCGGTGCGGGCCTCTTCGCTATTACGCCA
GCCAATACGCAAACCGCCTCTCCCCGCGCGTTGGCCGATTCATTAATGCAGGATCGATCCAGACATGATA
AGATACATTGATGAGTTTGGACAAACCACAACTAGAATGCAGTGAAAAAAATGCTTTATTTGTGAAATTT
GTGATGCTATTGCTTTATTTGTAACCATTATAAGCTGCAATAAACAAGTTAACAACAACAATTGCATTCA
TTTTATGTTTCAGGTTCAGGGGGAGGTGTGGGAGGTTTTTTAAAGCAAGTAAAACCTCTACAAATGTGGT
ATGGCTGATTATGATCATGAACAGACTGTGAGGACTGAGGGGCCTGAAATGAGCCTTGGGACTGTGAATC
TAAAATACACAAACAATTAGAATCACTAGCTCCTGTGTATAATATTTTCATAAATC
